Addgene plasmid #245206: pET-28b His6-TEV-SHP2-FL(R138Q)
Purpose: Production of His-tagged full-length SHP2
Depositing lab: Neel Shah. Depositing organization: Columbia University. Publication: The pathogenic T42A mutation in SHP2 rewires the interaction specificity of its N-terminal regulatory domain. van Vlimmeren AE, Voleti R, Chartier CA, Jiang Z, Karandur D, Humphries PA, Lo WL, Shah NH. Proc Natl Acad Sci U S A. 2024 Jul 23;121(30):e2407159121. doi: 10.1073/pnas.2407159121. Epub 2024 Jul 16. PubMed 39012820.
Backbone
  Vector backbone: pET
  Vector type: Bacterial Expression
Growth in bacteria
  Bacterial resistance: Kanamycin, 50 μg/mL
  Growth temperature: 37°C
  Growth strain: DH5alpha
  Copy number: Low Copy
Gene/Insert
  Gene/Insert name: SHP2 full-length
  Species: H. sapiens (human)
  Mutation: R138Q
  Tag / fusion protein: 6xHis (N terminal on insert)
  Cloning method: Gibson Cloning
Terms and licenses: Academic/Nonprofit Terms; Industry Terms: Not Available to Industry
How to cite: pET-28b His6-TEV-SHP2-FL(R138Q) was a gift from Neel Shah (Addgene plasmid # 245206 ; http://n2t.net/addgene:245206 ; RRID:Addgene_245206)
