[The description below was written by a language model from this plasmid's Addgene catalogue record and pLannotate feature annotations shown in this document.]
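Description:
pET-28b His6-TEV-SHP2-FL(R138Q) is a pET-series bacterial expression plasmid of about 7.1 kb for producing recombinant full-length human SHP2 (the protein tyrosine phosphatase encoded by PTPN11) carrying the R138Q substitution. It is selected with kanamycin through an aph(3')-Ia resistance gene and replicates from a pBR322-type ColE1 origin. The bom region and rop gene accompany this origin, consistent with the low copy number given in the record. An f1 origin is also present. The short tetracycline-resistance fragments, the AmpR promoter fragment and a predicted E. coli ORF in the annotation appear to be backbone remnants rather than functional parts.

The PTPN11 coding sequence sits under a T7 promoter with an adjacent lac operator and the T7 gene 10 ribosome binding site, and is followed by a T7 terminator. The plasmid also carries lacI with its own promoter. Transcription therefore requires T7 RNA polymerase supplied by the host and stays repressed until IPTG or lactose relieves the lac repressor. The catalogue lists an N-terminal 6xHis tag, and the plasmid name indicates a TEV protease site between the tag and SHP2. The annotation supports this only with a short tag fragment just upstream of the insert, across the circular origin of the numbering. Such a design allows nickel-affinity purification followed by tag removal. A His-tag fragment downstream of the insert is probably the vector's C-terminal tag, but the record does not say whether it is translated.

The stated purpose is production of His-tagged full-length SHP2. The associated publication examines how pathogenic mutations alter the interaction specificity of SHP2's regulatory domains. The record does not state what the R138Q change itself does.
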