Features (pLannotate 1.2.2; 20 found; start..end, strand, type, name):
     33..1811    +  CDS            PTPN11: PTN11_HUMAN - Also known as PTP2C, SHPTP2. Experimental evidence at protein level: Swiss-Prot protein existence level 1. Acts downstream of various receptor and cytoplasmic protein tyrosine kinases to participate in the signal transduction from the cell surface to the nucleus (PubMed:10655584, PubMed:18559669, PubMed:18829466, PubMed:26742426, PubMed:28074573). Positively regulates MAPK signal transduction pathway (PubMed:28074573). Dephosphorylates GAB1, ARHGAP35 and EGFR (PubMed:28074573). Dephosphorylates ROCK2 at 'Tyr-722' resulting in stimulation of its RhoA binding activity (PubMed:18559
   1861..1878    +  CDS            9xHis (fragment): 9xHis affinity tag
   1888..1937    +  CDS            SET1 (fragment): solubility-enhancement tag derived from T7 phage gene 10B
   1945..1992    +  terminator     T7 terminator: transcription terminator for bacteriophage T7 RNA polymerase
   2029..2457    +  rep_origin     f1 ori (sequence partly withheld): f1 bacteriophage origin of replication; arrow indicates direction of (+) strand synthesis
   2510..2567    +  promoter       AmpR promoter (fragment): bla
   2576..3391    -  CDS            KanR: aminoglycoside phosphotransferase; aph(3')-Ia; confers resistance to kanamycin in bacteria or G418 (Geneticin®) in eukaryotes
   3513..4101    +  rep_origin     ori: high-copy-number ColE1/pMB1/pBR322/pUC origin of replication
   4287..4426    -  misc_feature   bom: basis of mobility region from pBR322
   4528..4719    -  CDS            rop: Rop protein, which maintains plasmids at low copy number; rop
   4736..5116    +  CDS            YPB1_ECOLX: Protein predicted: Swiss-Prot protein existence level 4. From Escherichia coli.
   5188..5479    -  CDS            TcR (fragment): tetracycline efflux protein; tet; confers resistance to tetracycline
   5494..5515    -  protein_bind   CAP binding site: CAP binding activates transcription in the presence of cAMP. E. coli catabolite activator protein
   5528..6610    -  CDS            lacI: lac repressor; lacI; The lac repressor binds to the lac operator to inhibit transcription in E. coli. This inhibition can be relieved by adding lactose or isopropyl-β-D-thiogalactopyranoside (IPTG).
   6611..6688    -  promoter       lacI promoter: lacI
   6696..6975    -  CDS            TcR (fragment): tetracycline efflux protein; tet; confers resistance to tetracycline
   6997..7015    +  promoter       T7 promoter: promoter for bacteriophage T7 RNA polymerase
   7016..7040    +  protein_bind   lac operator: The lac repressor binds to the lac operator to inhibit transcription in E. coli. This inhibition can be relieved by adding lactose or isopropyl-β-D-thiogalactopyranoside (IPTG). lac repressor encoded by lacI
   7055..7077    +  RBS            RBS: efficient ribosome binding site from bacteriophage T7 gene 10 (Olins and Rangwala, 1989)
   7096..7112    +  CDS            capTEV™ (fragment): composite tag for in vivo biotinylation, TEV protease cleavage, and 6xHis tagging
>Addgene plasmid #245206 | pET-28b His6-TEV-SHP2-FL(R138Q) | addgene full sequence | sequence record 488748 | Addgene NGS Result
CAACGACCGAAAACCTTTACTTCCAGGGCCATATGACATCGCGGAGATGGTTTCACCCAAATATCACTGG
TGTGGAGGCAGAAAACCTACTGTTGACAAGAGGAGTTGATGGCAGTTTTTTGGCAAGGCCTAGTAAAAGT
AACCCTGGAGACTTCACACTTTCCGTTAGAAGAAATGGAGCTGTCACCCACATCAAGATTCAGAACACTG
GTGATTACTATGACCTGTATGGAGGGGAGAAATTTGCCACTTTGGCTGAGTTGGTCCAGTATTACATGGA
ACATCACGGGCAATTAAAAGAGAAGAATGGAGATGTCATTGAGCTTAAATATCCTCTGAACTGTGCAGAT
CCTACCTCTGAAAGGTGGTTTCATGGACATCTCTCTGGGAAAGAAGCAGAGAAATTATTAACTGAAAAAG
GAAAACATGGTAGTTTTCTTGTACAAGAGAGCCAGAGCCACCCTGGAGATTTTGTTCTTTCTGTGCGCAC
TGGTGATGACAAAGGGGAGAGCAATGACGGCAAGTCTAAAGTGACCCATGTTATGATTCGCTGTCAGGAA
CTGAAATACGACGTTGGTGGAGGAGAACGGTTTGATTCTTTGACAGATCTTGTGGAACATTATAAGAAGA
ATCCTATGGTGGAAACATTGGGTACAGTACTACAACTCAAGCAGCCCCTTAACACGACTCGTATAAATGC
TGCTGAAATAGAAAGCAGAGTTCGAGAACTAAGCAAATTAGCTGAGACCACAGATAAAGTCAAACAAGGC
TTTTGGGAAGAATTTGAGACACTACAACAACAGGAGTGCAAACTTCTCTACAGCCGAAAAGAGGGTCAAA
GGCAAGAAAACAAAAACAAAAATAGATATAAAAACATCCTGCCCTTTGATCATACCAGGGTTGTCCTACA
CGATGGTGATCCCAATGAGCCTGTTTCAGATTACATCAATGCAAATATCATCATGCCTGAATTTGAAACC
AAGTGCAACAATTCAAAGCCCAAAAAGAGTTACATTGCCACACAAGGCTGCCTGCAAAACACGGTGAATG
ACTTTTGGCGGATGGTGTTCCAAGAAAACTCCCGAGTGATTGTCATGACAACGAAAGAAGTGGAGAGAGG
AAAGAGTAAATGTGTCAAATACTGGCCTGATGAGTATGCTCTAAAAGAATATGGCGTCATGCGTGTTAGG
AACGTCAAAGAAAGCGCCGCTCATGACTATACGCTAAGAGAACTTAAACTTTCAAAGGTTGGACAAGGGA
ATACGGAGAGAACGGTCTGGCAATACCACTTTCGGACCTGGCCGGACCACGGCGTGCCCAGCGACCCTGG
GGGCGTGCTGGACTTCCTGGAGGAGGTGCACCATAAGCAGGAGAGCATCATGGATGCAGGGCCGGTCGTG
GTGCACTGCAGTGCTGGAATTGGCCGGACAGGGACGTTCATTGTGATTGATATTCTTATTGACATCATCA
GAGAGAAAGGTGTTGACTGCGATATTGACGTTCCCAAAACCATCCAGATGGTGCGGTCTCAGAGGTCAGG
GATGGTCCAGACAGAAGCACAGTACCGATTTATCTATATGGCGGTCCAGCATTATATTGAAACACTACAG
CGCAGGATTGAAGAAGAGCAGAAAAGCAAGAGGAAAGGGCACGAATATACAAATATTAAGTATTCTCTAG
CGGACCAGACGAGTGGAGATCAGAGCCCTCTCCCGCCTTGTACTCCAACGCCACCCTGTGCAGAAATGAG
AGAAGACAGTGCTAGAGTCTATGAAAACGTGGGCCTGATGCAACAGCAGAAAAGTTTCAGATAGGGATCC
GAATTCGAGCTCCGTCGACAAGCTTGCGGCCGCACTCGAGCACCACCACCACCACCACTGAGATCCGGCT
GCTAACAAAGCCCGAAAGGAAGCTGAGTTGGCTGCTGCCACCGCTGAGCAATAACTAGCATAACCCCTTG
GGGCCTCTAAACGGGTCTTGAGGGGTTTTTTGCTGAAAGGAGGAACTATATCCGGATTGGCGAATGGG
[124 nt withheld, positions 2029-2152]
C
[91 nt withheld, positions 2154-2244]
A
[49 nt withheld, positions 2246-2294]
CCTTTGACGTTGGAGTCCACGTTCTTT
[37 nt withheld, positions 2322-2358]
ACCCTATCTCGGTCTATTCTTTTGATTTATAAGGGATTTTGCCGATTTCGGCCTATTGGTTAAAAAATGA
GCTGATTTAACAAAAATTTAACGCGAATTTTAACAAAATATTAACGCTTACAATTTAGGTGGCACTTTTC
GGGGAAATGTGCGCGGAACCCCTATTTGTTTATTTTTCTAAATACATTCAAATATGTATCCGCTCATGAA
TTAATTCTTAGAAAAACTCATCGAGCATCAAATGAAACTGCAATTTATTCATATCAGGATTATCAATACC
ATATTTTTGAAAAAGCCGTTTCTGTAATGAAGGAGAAAACTCACCGAGGCAGTTCCATAGGATGGCAAGA
TCCTGGTATCGGTCTGCGATTCCGACTCGTCCAACATCAATACAACCTATTAATTTCCCCTCGTCAAAAA
TAAGGTTATCAAGTGAGAAATCACCATGAGTGACGACTGAATCCGGTGAGAATGGCAAAAGTTTATGCAT
TTCTTTCCAGACTTGTTCAACAGGCCAGCCATTACGCTCGTCATCAAAATCACTCGCATCAACCAAACCG
TTATTCATTCGTGATTGCGCCTGAGCGAGACGAAATACGCGATCGCTGTTAAAAGGACAATTACAAACAG
GAATCGAATGCAACCGGCGCAGGAACACTGCCAGCGCATCAACAATATTTTCACCTGAATCAGGATATTC
TTCTAATACCTGGAATGCTGTTTTCCCGGGGATCGCAGTGGTGAGTAACCATGCATCATCAGGAGTACGG
ATAAAATGCTTGATGGTCGGAAGAGGCATAAATTCCGTCAGCCAGTTTAGTCTGACCATCTCATCTGTAA
CATCATTGGCAACGCTACCTTTGCCATGTTTCAGAAACAACTCTGGCGCATCGGGCTTCCCATACAATCG
ATAGATTGTCGCACCTGATTGCCCGACATTATCGCGAGCCCATTTATACCCATATAAATCAGCATCCATG
TTGGAATTTAATCGCGGCCTAGAGCAAGACGTTTCCCGTTGAATATGGCTCATAACACCCCTTGTATTAC
TGTTTATGTAAGCAGACAGTTTTATTGTTCATGACCAAAATCCCTTAACGTGAGTTTTCGTTCCACTGAG
CGTCAGACCCCGTAGAAAAGATCAAAGGATCTTCTTGAGATCCTTTTTTTCTGCGCGTAATCTGCTGCTT
GCAAACAAAAAAACCACCGCTACCAGCGGTGGTTTGTTTGCCGGATCAAGAGCTACCAACTCTTTTTCCG
AAGGTAACTGGCTTCAGCAGAGCGCAGATACCAAATACTGTCCTTCTAGTGTAGCCGTAGTTAGGCCACC
ACTTCAAGAACTCTGTAGCACCGCCTACATACCTCGCTCTGCTAATCCTGTTACCAGTGGCTGCTGCCAG
TGGCGATAAGTCGTGTCTTACCGGGTTGGACTCAAGACGATAGTTACCGGATAAGGCGCAGCGGTCGGGC
TGAACGGGGGGTTCGTGCACACAGCCCAGCTTGGAGCGAACGACCTACACCGAACTGAGATACCTACAGC
GTGAGCTATGAGAAAGCGCCACGCTTCCCGAAGGGAGAAAGGCGGACAGGTATCCGGTAAGCGGCAGGGT
CGGAACAGGAGAGCGCACGAGGGAGCTTCCAGGGGGAAACGCCTGGTATCTTTATAGTCCTGTCGGGTTT
CGCCACCTCTGACTTGAGCGTCGATTTTTGTGATGCTCGTCAGGGGGGCGGAGCCTATGGAAAAACGCCA
GCAACGCGGCCTTTTTACGGTTCCTGGCCTTTTGCTGGCCTTTTGCTCACATGTTCTTTCCTGCGTTATC
CCCTGATTCTGTGGATAACCGTATTACCGCCTTTGAGTGAGCTGATACCGCTCGCCGCAGCCGAACGACC
GAGCGCAGCGAGTCAGTGAGCGAGGAAGCGGAAGAGCGCCTGATGCGGTATTTTCTCCTTACGCATCTGT
GCGGTATTTCACACCGCAATGGTGCACTCTCAGTACAATCTGCTCTGATGCCGCATAGTTAAGCCAGTAT
ACACTCCGCTATCGCTACGTGACTGGGTCATGGCTGCGCCCCGACACCCGCCAACACCCGCTGACGCGCC
CTGACGGGCTTGTCTGCTCCCGGCATCCGCTTACAGACAAGCTGTGACCGTCTCCGGGAGCTGCATGTGT
CAGAGGTTTTCACCGTCATCACCGAAACGCGCGAGGCAGCTGCGGTAAAGCTCATCAGCGTGGTCGTGAA
GCGATTCACAGATGTCTGCCTGTTCATCCGCGTCCAGCTCGTTGAGTTTCTCCAGAAGCGTTAATGTCTG
GCTTCTGATAAAGCGGGCCATGTTAAGGGCGGTTTTTTCCTGTTTGGTCACTGATGCCTCCGTGTAAGGG
GGATTTCTGTTCATGGGGGTAATGATACCGATGAAACGAGAGAGGATGCTCACGATACGGGTTACTGATG
ATGAACATGCCCGGTTACTGGAACGTTGTGAGGGTAAACAACTGGCGGTATGGATGCGGCGGGACCAGAG
AAAAATCACTCAGGGTCAATGCCAGCGCTTCGTTAATACAGATGTAGGTGTTCCACAGGGTAGCCAGCAG
CATCCTGCGATGCAGATCCGGAACATAATGGTGCAGGGCGCTGACTTCCGCGTTTCCAGACTTTACGAAA
CACGGAAACCGAAGACCATTCATGTTGTTGCTCAGGTCGCAGACGTTTTGCAGCAGCAGTCGCTTCACGT
TCGCTCGCGTATCGGTGATTCATTCTGCTAACCAGTAAGGCAACCCCGCCAGCCTAGCCGGGTCCTCAAC
GACAGGAGCACGATCATGCGCACCCGTGGGGCCGCCATGCCGGCGATAATGGCCTGCTTCTCGCCGAAAC
GTTTGGTGGCGGGACCAGTGACGAAGGCTTGAGCGAGGGCGTGCAAGATTCCGAATACCGCAAGCGACAG
GCCGATCATCGTCGCGCTCCAGCGAAAGCGGTCCTCGCCGAAAATGACCCAGAGCGCTGCCGGCACCTGT
CCTACGAGTTGCATGATAAAGAAGACAGTCATAAGTGCGGCGACGATAGTCATGCCCCGCGCCCACCGGA
AGGAGCTGACTGGGTTGAAGGCTCTCAAGGGCATCGGTCGAGATCCCGGTGCCTAATGAGTGAGCTAACT
TACATTAATTGCGTTGCGCTCACTGCCCGCTTTCCAGTCGGGAAACCTGTCGTGCCAGCTGCATTAATGA
ATCGGCCAACGCGCGGGGAGAGGCGGTTTGCGTATTGGGCGCCAGGGTGGTTTTTCTTTTCACCAGTGAG
ACGGGCAACAGCTGATTGCCCTTCACCGCCTGGCCCTGAGAGAGTTGCAGCAAGCGGTCCACGCTGGTTT
GCCCCAGCAGGCGAAAATCCTGTTTGATGGTGGTTAACGGCGGGATATAACATGAGCTGTCTTCGGTATC
GTCGTATCCCACTACCGAGATATCCGCACCAACGCGCAGCCCGGACTCGGTAATGGCGCGCATTGCGCCC
AGCGCCATCTGATCGTTGGCAACCAGCATCGCAGTGGGAACGATGCCCTCATTCAGCATTTGCATGGTTT
GTTGAAAACCGGACATGGCACTCCAGTCGCCTTCCCGTTCCGCTATCGGCTGAATTTGATTGCGAGTGAG
ATATTTATGCCAGCCAGCCAGACGCAGACGCGCCGAGACAGAACTTAATGGGCCCGCTAACAGCGCGATT
TGCTGGTGACCCAATGCGACCAGATGCTCCACGCCCAGTCGCGTACCGTCTTCATGGGAGAAAATAATAC
TGTTGATGGGTGTCTGGTCAGAGACATCAAGAAATAACGCCGGAACATTAGTGCAGGCAGCTTCCACAGC
AATGGCATCCTGGTCATCCAGCGGATAGTTAATGATCAGCCCACTGACGCGTTGCGCGAGAAGATTGTGC
ACCGCCGCTTTACAGGCTTCGACGCCGCTTCGTTCTACCATCGACACCACCACGCTGGCACCCAGTTGAT
CGGCGCGAGATTTAATCGCCGCGACAATTTGCGACGGCGCGTGCAGGGCCAGACTGGAGGTGGCAACGCC
AATCAGCAACGACTGTTTGCCCGCCAGTTGTTGTGCCACGCGGTTGGGAATGTAATTCAGCTCCGCCATC
GCCGCTTCCACTTTTTCCCGCGTTTTCGCAGAAACGTGGCTGGCCTGGTTCACCACGCGGGAAACGGTCT
GATAAGAGACACCGGCATACTCTGCGACATCGTATAACGTTACTGGTTTCACATTCACCACCCTGAATTG
ACTCTCTTCCGGGCGCTATCATGCCATACCGCGAAAGGTTTTGCGCCATTCGATGGTGTCCGGGATCTCG
ACGCTCTCCCTTATGCGACTCCTGCATTAGGAAGCAGCCCAGTAGTAGGTTGAGGCCGTTGAGCACCGCC
GCCGCAAGGAATGGTGCATGCAAGGAGATGGCGCCCAACAGTCCCCCGGCCACGGGGCCTGCCACCATAC
CCACGCCGAAACAAGCGCTCATGAGCCCGAAGTGGCGAGCCCGATCTTCCCCATCGGTGATGTCGGCGAT
ATAGGCGCCAGCAACCGCACCTGTGGCGCCGGTGATGCCGGCCACGATGCGTCCGGCGTAGAGGATCGAG
ATCTCGATCCCGCGAAATTAATACGACTCACTATAGGGGAATTGTGAGCGGATAACAATTCCCCTCTAGA
AATAATTTTGTTTAACTTTAAGAAGGAGATATACCATGGGCAGCAGCCATCATCATCATCATCACGATTA
CGATATCC
